>Addgene plasmid #39845 | pcDNA3-Plk1(829) | addgene partial sequence | sequence record 51403 | CMV-F 5'-CGCAAATGGGCGGTAGGCGTG-3'
CTCTCTGGCTAACTAGAGAACCCACTGCTTACTGGCTTATCGAAATTAATACGACTCACTATAGGGAGAC
CCAAGCTTGGTACCATGAGTGCTGCAGTGACTGCAGGGAAGCTGGCACGGGCACCGGCCGACCCTGGGAA
AGCCGGGGTCCCCGGAGTTGCAGCTCCCGGAGCTCCGGCGGCGGCTCCACCGGCGAAAGAGATCCCGGAG
GTCCTAGTGGACCCACGCAGCCGGCGGCGCTATGTGCGGGGCCGCTTTTTGGGCAAGGGCGGCTTTGCCA
AGTGCTTCGAGATCTCGGACGCGGACACCAAGGAGGTGTTCGCGGGCAAGATTGTGCCTAAGTCTCTGCT
GCTCAAGCCGCACCAGAGGGAGAAGATGTCCATGGAAATATCCATTCACCGCAGCCTCGCCCACCAGCAC
GTCGTAGGATTCCACGGCTTTTTCGAGGACAACGACTTCGTGTTCGTGGTGTTGGAGCTCTGCCGCCGGA
GGTCTCTCCTGGAGCTGCACAAGAGGAGGAAAGCCCTGACTGAGCCTGAGGCCCGATACTACCTACGGCA
AATTGTGCTTGGCTGCCAGTACCTGCACCGAAACCGAGTTATTCATCGAGACCTCAAGCTGGGCAACCTT
TTCCTGAATGAAGATCTGGAGGTGAAAATAGGGGATTTTGGACTGGCAACCAAAGTCGAATATGACGGGG
AGAGGAAGAAGACCCTGTGTGGGACTCCTAATTACATAGCTCCCGAGGTGCTGAGCAAGAAAGGGCACAG
TTTCGAGGTGGATGTGTGGTCCATTGGGTGTATCATGTATACCTTGTTAGTGGGCAAACCACCTTTTGAG
ACTTCTTGCCTAAAAGAGACCTACCTCCGGATCAAGAAGAATGAAT
