[The description below was written by a language model from this plasmid's Addgene catalogue record.]
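Description:
pcDNA3-Plk1(829) is a mammalian expression plasmid built on the commercial pcDNA3 backbone and carrying human PLK1 (polo-like kinase 1, also known as PLK or STPK13), a serine/threonine kinase that regulates multiple steps of mitosis. The insert was placed in the multiple cloning site by restriction cloning between KpnI at the 5′ end and EcoRI at the 3′ end, and both sites remain intact, so the fragment can be excised or exchanged. The recommended sequencing primers (a CMV forward primer and a BGH reverse primer) are consistent with the standard pcDNA3 arrangement, in which the insert sits downstream of the strong constitutive CMV immediate-early promoter and upstream of the bovine growth hormone polyadenylation signal. The plasmid is propagated in E. coli under ampicillin selection, and the backbone's neomycin resistance cassette allows G418 selection of stably transfected mammalian cells; the copy number is listed as unknown.

The record gives no feature table and does not state whether the insert is full-length or wild type, whether it carries any epitope or fluorescent tag, or what the "(829)" in the name denotes, so these points should be confirmed against the sequence before use. The associated publication concerns the ordered proteolysis of Plk1 during anaphase and its contribution to proper mitotic exit in human cells, suggesting that the construct was used for transient or stable expression of Plk1 in cultured human cells to study its cell-cycle-regulated degradation and mitotic function.
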