Addgene plasmid #39845: pcDNA3-Plk1(829)
Depositing lab: Jonathon Pines. Depositing organization: University of Cambridge. Publication: Ordered proteolysis in anaphase inactivates Plk1 to contribute to proper mitotic exit in human cells. Lindon C, Pines J. J Cell Biol. 2004 Jan 19;164(2):233-41. 10.1083/jcb.200309035 PubMed 14734534.
Backbone
  Vector backbone: pcDNA3
  Backbone manufacturer: Invitrogen
  Vector type: Mammalian Expression
  Selectable markers: Neomycin (select with G418)
Growth in bacteria
  Bacterial resistance: Ampicillin, 100 μg/mL
  Growth temperature: 37°C
  Growth strain: DH5alpha
  Copy number: Unknown
Gene/Insert
  Gene/Insert name: Plk1
  Species: H. sapiens (human)
  Entrez Gene: PLK1 (a.k.a. PLK, STPK13)
  Cloning method: Restriction Enzyme; 5′ cloning site KpnI (not destroyed); 3′ cloning site EcoRI (not destroyed)
  Sequencing primers: 5′ CMV fwd; 3′ BGH_rev_primer
Terms and licenses: Academic/Nonprofit Terms; Industry Terms: Not Available to Industry
How to cite: pcDNA3-Plk1(829) was a gift from Jonathon Pines (Addgene plasmid # 39845 ; http://n2t.net/addgene:39845 ; RRID:Addgene_39845)
